>Addgene plasmid #204081 | pBP-R_dummy-RBS | addgene full sequence | sequence record 437325 | Addgene NGS Result
GAAGATCCTTTGATCTTTTCTACGGGGTCTGACGCTCAGTGGAACGAAAACTCACGTTAAGGGATTTTGG
TCATGAGATTATCAAAAAGGATCTTCACCTAGATCCTTTTAAATTAAAAATTAAGTTTTAAATCAATCTA
AAGTATATATGAGTAAACTTGGTCTGACAGCTCGAGGCTTGGATTCTCACCAATAAAAAACGCCCGGCGG
CAACCGAGCGTTCTGAACAAATCCAGATGGAGTTCTGAGGTCATTACTGGATCTATCAACAGGAGTCCAA
GCGAGCTCGATATCAAATTACGCCCCGCCCTGCCACTCATCGCAGTACTGTTGTAATTCATTAAGCATTC
TGCCGACATGGAAGCCATCACAAACGGCATGATGAACCTGAATCGCCAGCGGCATCAGCACCTTGTCGCC
TTGCGTATAATATTTGCCCATGGTGAAAACGGGGGCGAAGAAGTTGTCCATATTGGCCACGTTTAAATCA
AAACTGGTGAAACTCACCCAGGGATTGGCTGACACGAAAAACATATTCTCAATAAACCCTTTAGGGAAAT
AGGCCAGGTTTTCACCGTAACACGCCACATCTTGCGAATATATGTGTAGAAACTGCCGGAAATCGTCGTG
GTATTCACTCCAGAGCGATGAAAACGTTTCAGTTTGCTCATGGAAAACGGTGTAACAAGGGTGAACACTA
TCCCATATCACCAGCTCACCGTCTTTCATTGCCATACGAAATTCCGGATGAGCATTCATCAGGCGGGCAA
GAATGTGAATAAAGGCCGGATAAAACTTGTGCTTATTTTTCTTTACGGTCTTTAAAAAGGCCGTAATATC
CAGCTGAACGGTCTGGTTATAGGTACATTGAGCAACTGACTGAAATGCCTCAAAATGTTCTTTACGATGC
CATTGGGATATATCAACGGTGGTATATCCAGTGATTTTTTTCTCCATTTTAGCTTCCTTAGCTCCTGAAA
ATCTCGATAACTCAAAAAATACGCCCGGTAGTGATCTTATTTCATTATGGTGAAAGTTGGAACCTCTTAC
GTGCCCGATCAACTCGAGTGCCACCTGACGTCTAAGAAACCATTATTATCATGACATTAACCTATAAAAA
TAGGCGTATCACGAGGCAGAATTTCAGATAAAAAAAATCCTTAGCTTTCGCTAAGGATGATTTCGACTTG
GTCTCAGTACACCTCCTTACATACGAGACCAAGTCTCCGGCAAAAAAGGGCAAGGTGTCACCACCCTGCC
CTTTTTCTTTAAAACCGAAAAGATTACTTCGCGTTATGCAGGCTTCCTCGCTCACTGACTCGCTGCGCTC
GGTCGTTCGGCTGCGGCGAGCGGTATCAGCTCACTCAAAGGCGGTAATACGGTTATCCACAGAATCAGGG
GATAACGCAGGAAAGAACATGTGAGCAAAAGGCCAGCAAAAGGCCAGGAACCGTAAAAAGGCCGCGTTGC
TGGCGTTTTTCCACAGGCTCCGCCCCCCTGACGAGCATCACAAAAATCGACGCTCAAGTCAGAGGTGGCG
AAACCCGACAGGACTATAAAGATACCAGGCGTTTCCCCCTGGAAGCTCCCTCGTGCGCTCTCCTGTTCCG
ACCCTGCCGCTTACCGGATACCTGTCCGCCTTTCTCCCTTCGGGAAGCGTGGCGCTTTCTCATAGCTCAC
GCTGTAGGTATCTCAGTTCGGTGTAGGTCGTTCGCTCCAAGCTGGGCTGTGTGCACGAACCCCCCGTTCA
GCCCGACCGCTGCGCCTTATCCGGTAACTATCGTCTTGAGTCCAACCCGGTAAGACACGACTTATCGCCA
CTGGCAGCAGCCACTGGTAACAGGATTAGCAGAGCGAGGTATGTAGGCGGTGCTACAGAGTTCTTGAAGT
GGTGGCCTAACTACGGCTACACTAGAAGAACAGTATTTGGTATCTGCGCTCTGCTGAAGCCAGTTACCTT
CGGAAAAAGAGTTGGTAGCTCTTGATCCGGCAAACAAACCACCGCTACCAGCGGTGGTTTTTTTGTTTGC
AAGCAGCAGATTACGCGCAGAAAAAAAGGATCTCAA
Features (pLannotate 1.2.2; 6 found; start..end, strand, type, name):
    183..277     -  terminator     lambda t0 terminator: transcription terminator from phage lambda
    301..957     -  CDS            cat: CAT_ECOLX - Experimental evidence at protein level: Swiss-Prot protein existence level 1. This enzyme is an effector of chloramphenicol resistance in bacteria. From Escherichia coli. This protein is used as a marker in many commonly used cloning vectors, such as pACYC184.
    958..1055    -  promoter       cat promoter: promoter of the E. coli cat gene encoding chloramphenicol acetyltransferase
   1141..1184    -  terminator     bacterial terminator: putative bacterial transcription terminator
   1226..1283    +  terminator     his operon terminator: This putative transcriptin terminator from the E. coli his operon has a 2-bp deletion introduced during synthesis. Its efficiency has not been determined.
   1478..2066    -  rep_origin     ori: high-copy-number ColE1/pMB1/pBR322/pUC origin of replication
