[The description below was written by a language model from this plasmid's Addgene catalogue record and pLannotate feature annotations shown in this document.]
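Description:
pBP-R_dummy-RBS is a small (about 2.1 kb) bacterial part-storage plasmid built on the iGEM pSB1C3 backbone. It is catalogued as a "Type 0 RBS part", meaning it occupies the ribosome-binding-site position in a hierarchical, modular cloning scheme. The insert is recorded only as a synthetic "dummy sequence" introduced by Gibson cloning. This suggests a placeholder or spacer that fills the RBS slot rather than a functional translation initiation element, although the record does not describe its composition, its length, or the assembly standard and flanking sites used to release it.

The annotated features are all backbone elements. A high-copy ColE1/pUC-type origin supports replication in E. coli. Selection relies on the chloramphenicol acetyltransferase (cat) gene, which is driven by its native cat promoter and followed by the phage lambda t0 terminator. Two further terminators, a putative bacterial terminator and a his operon terminator, lie in opposite orientations between the resistance cassette and the origin. This arrangement is typical of pSB1C3, where terminators flank the cloning site to insulate the inserted part from read-through transcription. The dummy part itself was not recognised by the annotation software and presumably sits in one of the unannotated stretches near these terminators.

Although listed as a bacterial expression vector, the plasmid has no annotated promoter or coding sequence other than the resistance marker. It is best understood as a donor or entry plasmid that supplies a neutral RBS-position part for assembling multi-part genetic constructs, for example where a slot must be filled without adding a working RBS.
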