Addgene plasmid #204081: pBP-R_dummy-RBS
Purpose: Type 0 RBS part
Depositing lab: Mikhail Shapiro. Depositing organization: California Institute of Technology.
Backbone
  Vector backbone: pSB1C3
  Backbone manufacturer: iGEM
  Vector type: Bacterial Expression
Growth in bacteria
  Bacterial resistance: Chloramphenicol, 25 μg/mL
  Growth temperature: 37°C
  Growth strain: NEB Stable
  Copy number: High Copy
Gene/Insert
  Gene/Insert name: Dummy sequence
  Species: Synthetic
  Mutation: None
  Cloning method: Gibson Cloning
Terms and licenses: Academic/Nonprofit Terms; Industry Terms: Not Available to Industry
How to cite: pBP-R_dummy-RBS was a gift from Mikhail Shapiro (Addgene plasmid # 204081 ; http://n2t.net/addgene:204081 ; RRID:Addgene_204081)
